>Addgene plasmid #216037 | AA009 | addgene full sequence | sequence record 431537 | Addgene NGS Result
TCGCGCGTTTCGGTGATGACGGTGAAAACCTCTGACACATGCAGCTCCCGGAGACGGTCACAGCTTGTCT
GTAAGCGGATGCCGGGAGCAGACAAGCCCGTCAGGGCGCGTCAGCGGGTGTTGGCGGGTGTCGGGGCTGG
CTTAACTATGCGGCATCAGAGCAGATTGTACTGAGAGTGCACCATATGCGGTGTGAAATACCGCACAGAT
GCGTAAGGAGAAAATACCGCATCAGGCGCCATTCGCCATTCAGGCTGCGCAACTGTTGGGAAGGGCGATC
GGTGCGGGCCTCTTCGCTATTACGCCAGCTGGCGAAAGGGGGATGTGCTGCAAGGCGATTAAGTTGGGTA
ACGCCAGGGTTTTCCCAGTCACGACGTTGTAAAACGACGGCCAGAGAATTCGAGCTCGGTACCTCGCGAA
TACATCTAGATGAAGACGGGTCCAAAAGGCCGGCGGCCACGAAAAAGGCCGGCCAGGCAAAAAAGAAAAA
GGGATCCTACCCATACGATGTTCCAGATTACGCTTATCCCTACGACGTGCCTGATTATGCATACCCATAT
GATGTCCCCGACTATGCCGGAAGCACGTCTTCATCGGATCCCGGGCCCGTCGACTGCAGAGGCCTGCATG
CAAGCTTGGTGTAATCATGGTCATAGCTGTTTCCTGTGTGAAATTGTTATCCGCTCACAATTCCACACAA
CATACGAGCCGGAAGCATAAAGTGTAAAGCCTGGGGTGCCTAATGAGTGAGCTAACTCACATTAATTGCG
TTGCGCTCACTGCCCGCTTTCCAGTCGGGAAACCTGTCGTGCCAGCTGCATTAATGAATCGGCCAACGCG
CGGGGAGAGGCGGTTTGCGTATTGGGCGCTCTTCCGCTTCCTCGCTCACTGACTCGCTGCGCTCGGTCGT
TCGGCTGCGGCGAGCGGTATCAGCTCACTCAAAGGCGGTAATACGGTTATCCACAGAATCAGGGGATAAC
GCAGGAAAGAACATGTGAGCAAAAGGCCAGCAAAAGGCCAGGAACCGTAAAAAGGCCGCGTTGCTGGCGT
TTTTCCATAGGCTCCGCCCCCCTGACGAGCATCACAAAAATCGACGCTCAAGTCAGAGGTGGCGAAACCC
GACAGGACTATAAAGATACCAGGCGTTTCCCCCTGGAAGCTCCCTCGTGCGCTCTCCTGTTCCGACCCTG
CCGCTTACCGGATACCTGTCCGCCTTTCTCCCTTCGGGAAGCGTGGCGCTTTCTCATAGCTCACGCTGTA
GGTATCTCAGTTCGGTGTAGGTCGTTCGCTCCAAGCTGGGCTGTGTGCACGAACCCCCCGTTCAGCCCGA
CCGCTGCGCCTTATCCGGTAACTATCGTCTTGAGTCCAACCCGGTAAGACACGACTTATCGCCACTGGCA
GCAGCCACTGGTAACAGGATTAGCAGAGCGAGGTATGTAGGCGGTGCTACAGAGTTCTTGAAGTGGTGGC
CTAACTACGGCTACACTAGAAGAACAGTATTTGGTATCTGCGCTCTGCTGAAGCCAGTTACCTTCGGAAA
AAGAGTTGGTAGCTCTTGATCCGGCAAACAAACCACCGCTGGTAGCGGTGGTTTTTTTGTTTGCAAGCAG
CAGATTACGCGCAGAAAAAAAGGATCTCAAGAAGATCCTTTGATCTTTTCTACGGGGTCTGACGCTCAGT
GGAACGAAAACTCACGTTAAGGGATTTTGGTCATGAGATTATCAAAAAGGATCTTCACCTAGATCCTTTT
AAATTAAAAATGAAGTTTTAAATCAAGCCCAATCTGAATAATGTTACAACCAATTAACCAATTCTGATTA
GAAAAACTCATCGAGCATCAAATGAAACTGCAATTTATTCATATCAGGATTATCAATACCATATTTTTGA
AAAAGCCGTTTCTGTAATGAAGGAGAAAACTCACCGAGGCAGTTCCATAGGATGGCAAGATCCTGGTATC
GGTCTGCGATTCCGACTCGTCCAACATCAATACAACCTATTAATTTCCCCTCGTCAAAAATAAGGTTATC
AAGTGAGAAATCACCATGAGTGACGACTGAATCCGGTGAGAATGGCAAAAGTTTATGCATTTCTTTCCAG
ACTTGTTCAACAGGCCAGCCATTACGCTCGTCATCAAAATCACTCGCATCAACCAAACCGTTATTCATTC
GTGATTGCGCCTGAGCGAGACGAAATACGCGATCGCTGTTAAAAGGACAATTACAAACAGGAATCGAATG
CAACCGGCGCAGGAACACTGCCAGCGCATCAACAATATTTTCACCTGAATCAGGATATTCTTCTAATACC
TGGAATGCTGTTTTTCCGGGGATCGCAGTGGTGAGTAACCATGCATCATCAGGAGTACGGATAAAATGCT
TGATGGTCGGAAGAGGCATAAATTCCGTCAGCCAGTTTAGTCTGACCATCTCATCTGTAACATCATTGGC
AACGCTACCTTTGCCATGTTTCAGAAACAACTCTGGCGCATCGGGCTTCCCATACAAGCGATAGATTGTC
GCACCTGATTGCCCGACATTATCGCGAGCCCATTTATACCCATATAAATCAGCATCCATGTTGGAATTTA
ATCGCGGCCTCGACGTTTCCCGTTGAATATGGCTCATAACACCCCTTGTATTACTGTTTATGTAAGCAGA
CAGTTTTATTGTTCATGATGATATATTTTTATCTTGTGCAATGTAACATCAGAGATTTTGAGACACGGGC
CAGAGCTGCA
Features (pLannotate 1.2.2; 11 found; start..end, strand, type, name):
    137..236     +  misc_feature   bom (fragment): basis of mobility region from pBR322
    242..399     -  CDS            lacZα (fragment): LacZα fragment of β-galactosidase; lacZ fragment
    444..491     +  CDS            nucleoplasmin NLS: bipartite nuclear localization signal from nucleoplasmin
    498..578     +  CDS            3xHA: three tandem HA epitope tags
    674..690     -  protein_bind   lac operator: The lac repressor binds to the lac operator to inhibit transcription in E. coli. This inhibition can be relieved by adding lactose or isopropyl-β-D-thiogalactopyranoside (IPTG). lac repressor encoded by lacI
    698..728     -  promoter       lac promoter: promoter for the E. coli lac operon
    743..764     -  protein_bind   CAP binding site: CAP binding activates transcription in the presence of cAMP. E. coli catabolite activator protein
    777..869     -  CDS            lacI (fragment): lac repressor; lacI; The lac repressor binds to the lac operator to inhibit transcription in E. coli. This inhibition can be relieved by adding lactose or isopropyl-β-D-thiogalactopyranoside (IPTG).
   1052..1640    -  rep_origin     ori: high-copy-number ColE1/pMB1/pBR322/pUC origin of replication
   1818..2627    -  CDS            KanR: aminoglycoside phosphotransferase; aph(3')-Ia; confers resistance to kanamycin in bacteria or G418 (Geneticin®) in eukaryotes
   2734..35      +  CDS            rop (fragment) (across the origin): Rop protein, which maintains plasmids at low copy number; rop
