[The description below was written by a language model from this plasmid's Addgene catalogue record and pLannotate feature annotations shown in this document.]
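Description:
AA009 is a small (about 2.7 kb) fragment-donor plasmid from the Fragmid modular vector assembly system, built on the pUC57-Kan cloning backbone. It is not an expression vector in its own right: it is catalogued as a "Fragment", meaning it stores a single standardized part that is meant to be combined with other Fragmid modules to build complete destination vectors for testing CRISPR technologies. It is propagated in E. coli using the high-copy ColE1/pUC-type origin and selected with kanamycin through the aph(3')-Ia aminoglycoside phosphotransferase gene. The remaining annotated elements are backbone remnants typical of pUC-derived cloning vectors: a lac promoter with its operator and CAP binding site, a partial lacZα coding region interrupted by the insert, and short fragments of lacI, rop and the pBR322 bom region.

The payload is a short C-terminal tag module consisting of the bipartite nuclear localization signal from nucleoplasmin (NpNLS_v1.1), followed closely on the same strand by three tandem HA epitope tags (3xHA_v1.1). In an assembled construct, this module is intended to be appended to the C' terminus of a protein of interest, such as a Cas enzyme or effector fusion. There the NLS directs import into the nucleus, and the 3xHA tag allows detection or immunoprecipitation with anti-HA antibodies. The fragment carries no eukaryotic promoter, start codon context or terminator of its own in the annotation, since those functions are supplied by other modules. The record does not state the cloning method or the specific flanking sites used for assembly, and the synthetic insert was derived from a commercially synthesized plasmid.
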