Addgene plasmid #216037: AA009
Purpose: Fragmid fragment: (C' terminus) Nucleoplasmin NLS
Depositing lab: John Doench. Depositing organization: Broad Institute. Publication: Modular vector assembly enables rapid assessment of emerging CRISPR technologies. McGee AV, Liu YV, Griffith AL, Szegletes ZM, Wen B, Kraus C, Miller NW, Steger RJ, Escude Velasco B, Bosch JA, Zirin JD, Viswanatha R, Sontheimer EJ, Goodale A, Greene MA, Green TM, Doench JG. Cell Genom. 2024 Mar 13;4(3):100519. doi: 10.1016/j.xgen.2024.100519. PubMed 38484704.
Backbone
  Vector backbone: pUC57-Kan
  Vector type: Fragment
Growth in bacteria
  Bacterial resistance: Kanamycin, 50 μg/mL
  Growth temperature: 37°C
  Growth strain: DH5alpha
  Copy number: Unknown
Gene/Insert
  Gene/Insert name: NpNLS_v1.1; 3xHA_v1.1
  Species: Other
  Cloning method: Unknown
Resource information
  A portion of this plasmid was derived from a plasmid made by: Genscript ID: U5664GC010-28
Terms and licenses: Academic/Nonprofit Terms; Industry Terms: Not Available to Industry
Depositor comments: Please visit https://www.biorxiv.org/content/10.1101/2023.10.25.564061v1 for bioRxiv preprint.
How to cite: AA009 was a gift from John Doench (Addgene plasmid # 216037 ; http://n2t.net/addgene:216037 ; RRID:Addgene_216037)
